>Addgene plasmid #189538 | pSCM167-Flag-hSFRP1 | addgene full sequence | sequence record 374368 | Addgene NGS Result
GACATTGATTATTGACTAGTTATTAATAGTAATCAATTACGGGGTCATTAGTTCATAGCCCATATATGGA
GTTCCGCGTTACATAACTTACGGTAAATGGCCCGCCTGGCTGACCGCCCAACGACCCCCGCCCATTGACG
TCAATAATGACGTATGTTCCCATAGTAACGCCAATAGGGACTTTCCATTGACGTCAATGGGTGGAGTATT
TACGGTAAACTGCCCACTTGGCAGTACATCAAGTGTATCATATGCCAAGTACGCCCCCTATTGACGTCAA
TGACGGTAAATGGCCCGCCTGGCATTATGCCCAGTACATGACCTTATGGGACTTTCCTACTTGGCAGTAC
ATCTACGTATTAGTCATCGCTATTACCATGGTGATGCGGTTTTGGCAGTACATCAATGGGCGTGGATAGC
GGTTTGACTCACGGGGATTTCCAAGTCTCCACCCCATTGACGTCAATGGGAGTTTGTTTTGGCACCAAAA
TCAACGGGACTTTCCAAAATGTCGTAACAACTCCGCCCCATTGACGCAAATGGGCGGTAGGCGTGTACGG
TGGGAGGTCTATATAAGCAGAGCTCTCTGGCTAACTAGAGAACCCACTGCTTACTGGCTTATCGAAATTA
ATACGACTCACTATAGGGAGACCCAAGCTTATGGACTACAAGGACGACGATGACAAGGGTGGTGGATCCG
AATTATCAACAAGTTTGTACAAAAAAGTTGGCATGGGCATCGGGCGCAGCGAGGGGGGCCGCCGCGGGGC
AGCCCTGGGCGTGCTGCTGGCGCTGGGCGCGGCGCTTCTGGCCGTGGGCTCGGCCAGCGAGTACGACTAC
GTGAGCTTCCAGTCGGACATCGGCCCGTACCAGAGCGGGCGCTTCTACACCAAGCCACCTCAGTGCGTGG
ACATCCCCGCGGACCTGCGGCTGTGCCACAACGTGGGCTACAAGAAGATGGTGCTGCCCAACCTGCTGGA
GCACGAGACCATGGCGGAGGTGAAGCAGCAGGCCAGCAGCTGGGTGCCCCTGCTCAACAAGAACTGCCAC
GCCGGCACCCAGGTCTTCCTCTGCTCGCTCTTCGCGCCCGTCTGCCTGGACCGGCCCATCTACCCGTGTC
GCTGGCTCTGCGAGGCCGTGCGCGACTCGTGCGAGCCGGTCATGCAGTTCTTCGGCTTCTACTGGCCCGA
GATGCTTAAGTGTGACAAGTTCCCCGAGGGGGACGTCTGCATCGCCATGACGCCGCCCAATGCCACCGAA
GCCTCCAAGCCCCAAGGCACAACGGTGTGTCCTCCCTGTGACAACGAGTTGAAATCTGAGGCCATCATTG
AACATCTCTGTGCCAGCGAGTTTGCACTGAGGATGAAAATAAAAGAAGTGAAAAAAGAAAATGGCGACAA
GAAGATTGTCCCCAAGAAGAAGAAGCCCCTGAAGTTGGGGCCCATCAAGAAGAAGGACCTGAAGAAGCTT
GTGCTGTACCTGAAGAATGGGGCTGACTGTCCCTGCCACCAGCTGGACAACCTCAGCCACCACTTCCTCA
TCATGGGCCGCAAGGTGAAGAGCCAGTACTTGCTGACGGCCATCCACAAGTGGGACAAGAAAAACAAGGA
GTTCAAAAACTTCATGAAGAAAATGAAAAACCATGAGTGCCCCACCTTTCAGTCCGTGTTTAAGTGCCCA
ACTTTCTTGTACAAAGTGGTTGATCTAGAGGGCCCTATTCTATAGTGTCACCTAAATGCTAGAGCTCGCT
GATCAGCCTCGACTGTGCCTTCTAGTTGCCAGCCATCTGTTGTTTGCCCCTCCCCCGTGCCTTCCTTGAC
CCTGGAAGGTGCCACTCCCACTGTCCTTTCCTAATAAAATGAGGAAATTGCATCGCATTGTCTGAGTAGG
TGTCATTCTATTCTGGGGGGTGGGGTGGGGCAGGACAGCAAGGGGGAGGATTGGGAAGACAATAGCAGGC
ATGCTGGGGATGCGGTGGGCTCTATGGCTTCTGAGGCGGAAAGAACCAGCTGGGGCTCTAGGGGGTATCC
CC
[124 nt withheld, positions 2033-2156]
C
[91 nt withheld, positions 2158-2248]
A
[49 nt withheld, positions 2250-2298]
CCTTTGACGTTGGAGTCCACGTTCTTT
[37 nt withheld, positions 2326-2362]
ACCCTATCTCGGTCTATTCTTTTGATTTATAAGGGATTTTGCCGATTTCGGCCTATTGGTTAAAAAATGA
GCTGATTTAACAAAAATTTAACGCGAATTAATTCTGTGGAATGTGTGTCAGTTAGGGTGTGGAAAGTCCC
CAGGCTCCCCAGCAGGCAGAAGTATGCAAAGCATGCATCTCAATTAGTCAGCAACCAGGTGTGGAAAGTC
CCCAGGCTCCCCAGCAGGCAGAAGTATGCAAAGCATGCATCTCAATTAGTCAGCAACCATAGTCCCGCCC
CTAACTCCGCCCATCCCGCCCCTAACTCCGCCCAGTTCCGCCCATTCTCCGCCCCATGGCTGACTAATTT
TTTTTATTTATGCAGAGGCCGAGGCCGCCTCTGCCTCTGAGCTATTCCAGAAGTAGTGAGGAGGCTTTTT
TGGAGGCCTAGGCTTTTGCAAAAAGCTCCCGGGAGCTTGTATATCCATTTTCGGATCTGATCAAGAGACA
GGATGAGGATCGTTTCGCATGATTGAACAAGATGGATTGCACGCAGGTTCTCCGGCCGCTTGGGTGGAGA
GGCTATTCGGCTATGACTGGGCACAACAGACAATCGGCTGCTCTGATGCCGCCGTGTTCCGGCTGTCAGC
GCAGGGGCGCCCGGTTCTTTTTGTCAAGACCGACCTGTCCGGTGCCCTGAATGAACTGCAGGACGAGGCA
GCGCGGCTATCGTGGCTGGCCACGACGGGCGTTCCTTGCGCAGCTGTGCTCGACGTTGTCACTGAAGCGG
GAAGGGACTGGCTGCTATTGGGCGAAGTGCCGGGGCAGGATCTCCTGTCATCTCACCTTGCTCCTGCCGA
GAAAGTATCCATCATGGCTGATGCAATGCGGCGGCTGCATACGCTTGATCCGGCTACCTGCCCATTCGAC
CACCAAGCGAAACATCGCATCGAGCGAGCACGTACTCGGATGGAAGCCGGTCTTGTCGATCAGGATGATC
TGGACGAAGAGCATCAGGGGCTCGCGCCAGCCGAACTGTTCGCCAGGCTCAAGGCGCGCATGCCCGACGG
CGAGGATCTCGTCGTGACCCATGGCGATGCCTGCTTGCCGAATATCATGGTGGAAAATGGCCGCTTTTCT
GGATTCATCGACTGTGGCCGGCTGGGTGTGGCGGACCGCTATCAGGACATAGCGTTGGCTACCCGTGATA
TTGCTGAAGAGCTTGGCGGCGAATGGGCTGACCGCTTCCTCGTGCTTTACGGTATCGCCGCTCCCGATTC
GCAGCGCATCGCCTTCTATCGCCTTCTTGACGAGTTCTTCTGAGCGGGACTCTGGGGTTCGAAATGACCG
ACCAAGCGACGCCCAACCTGCCATCACGAGATTTCGATTCCACCGCCGCCTTCTATGAAAGGTTGGGCTT
CGGAATCGTTTTCCGGGACGCCGGCTGGATGATCCTCCAGCGCGGGGATCTCATGCTGGAGTTCTTCGCC
CACCCCAACTTGTTTATTGCAGCTTATAATGGTTACAAATAAAGCAATAGCATCACAAATTTCACAAATA
AAGCATTTTTTTCACTGCATTCTAGTTGTGGTTTGTCCAAACTCATCAATGTATCTTATCATGTCTGTAT
ACCGTCGACCTCTAGCTAGAGCTTGGCGTAATCATGGTCATAGCTGTTTCCTGTGTGAAATTGTTATCCG
CTCACAATTCCACACAACATACGAGCCGGAAGCATAAAGTGTAAAGCCTGGGGTGCCTAATGAGTGAGCT
AACTCACATTAATTGCGTTGCGCTCACTGCCCGCTTTCCAGTCGGGAAACCTGTCGTGCCAGCTGCATTA
ATGAATCGGCCAACGCGCGGGGAGAGGCGGTTTGCGTATTGGGCGCTCTTCCGCTTCCTCGCTCACTGAC
TCGCTGCGCTCGGTCGTTCGGCTGCGGCGAGCGGTATCAGCTCACTCAAAGGCGGTAATACGGTTATCCA
CAGAATCAGGGGATAACGCAGGAAAGAACATGTGAGCAAAAGGCCAGCAAAAGGCCAGGAACCGTAAAAA
GGCCGCGTTGCTGGCGTTTTTCCATAGGCTCCGCCCCCCTGACGAGCATCACAAAAATCGACGCTCAAGT
CAGAGGTGGCGAAACCCGACAGGACTATAAAGATACCAGGCGTTTCCCCCTGGAAGCTCCCTCGTGCGCT
CTCCTGTTCCGACCCTGCCGCTTACCGGATACCTGTCCGCCTTTCTCCCTTCGGGAAGCGTGGCGCTTTC
TCATAGCTCACGCTGTAGGTATCTCAGTTCGGTGTAGGTCGTTCGCTCCAAGCTGGGCTGTGTGCACGAA
CCCCCCGTTCAGCCCGACCGCTGCGCCTTATCCGGTAACTATCGTCTTGAGTCCAACCCGGTAAGACACG
ACTTATCGCCACTGGCAGCAGCCACTGGTAACAGGATTAGCAGAGCGAGGTATGTAGGCGGTGCTACAGA
GTTCTTGAAGTGGTGGCCTAACTACGGCTACACTAGAAGAACAGTATTTGGTATCTGCGCTCTGCTGAAG
CCAGTTACCTTCGGAAAAAGAGTTGGTAGCTCTTGATCCGGCAAACAAACCACCGCTGGTAGCGGTGGTT
TTTTTGTTTGCAAGCAGCAGATTACGCGCAGAAAAAAAGGATCTCAAGAAGATCCTTTGATCTTTTCTAC
GGGGTCTGACGCTCAGTGGAACGAAAACTCACGTTAAGGGATTTTGGTCATGAGATTATCAAAAAGGATC
TTCACCTAGATCCTTTTAAATTAAAAATGAAGTTTTAAATCAATCTAAAGTATATATGAGTAAACTTGGT
CTGACAGTTACCAATGCTTAATCAGTGAGGCACCTATCTCAGCGATCTGTCTATTTCGTTCATCCATAGT
TGCCTGACTCCCCGTCGTGTAGATAACTACGATACGGGAGGGCTTACCATCTGGCCCCAGTGCTGCAATG
ATACCGCGAGACCCACGCTCACCGGCTCCAGATTTATCAGCAATAAACCAGCCAGCCGGAAGGGCCGAGC
GCAGAAGTGGTCCTGCAACTTTATCCGCCTCCATCCAGTCTATTAATTGTTGCCGGGAAGCTAGAGTAAG
TAGTTCGCCAGTTAATAGTTTGCGCAACGTTGTTGCCATTGCTACAGGCATCGTGGTGTCACGCTCGTCG
TTTGGTATGGCTTCATTCAGCTCCGGTTCCCAACGATCAAGGCGAGTTACATGATCCCCCATGTTGTGCA
AAAAAGCGGTTAGCTCCTTCGGTCCTCCGATCGTTGTCAGAAGTAAGTTGGCCGCAGTGTTATCACTCAT
GGTTATGGCAGCACTGCATAATTCTCTTACTGTCATGCCATCCGTAAGATGCTTTTCTGTGACTGGTGAG
TACTCAACCAAGTCATTCTGAGAATAGTGTATGCGGCGACCGAGTTGCTCTTGCCCGGCGTCAATACGGG
ATAATACCGCGCCACATAGCAGAACTTTAAAAGTGCTCATCATTGGAAAACGTTCTTCGGGGCGAAAACT
CTCAAGGATCTTACCGCTGTTGAGATCCAGTTCGATGTAACCCACTCGTGCACCCAACTGATCTTCAGCA
TCTTTTACTTTCACCAGCGTTTCTGGGTGAGCAAAAACAGGAAGGCAAAATGCCGCAAAAAAGGGAATAA
GGGCGACACGGAAATGTTGAATACTCATACTCTTCCTTTTTCAATATTATTGAAGCATTTATCAGGGTTA
TTGTCTCATGAGCGGATACATATTTGAATGTATTTAGAAAAATAAACAAATAGGGGTTCCGCGCACATTT
CCCCGAAAAGTGCCACCTGACGTCGACGGATCGGGAGATCTCCCGATCCCCTATGGTGCACTCTCAGTAC
AATCTGCTCTGATGCCGCATAGTTAAGCCAGTATCTGCTCCCTGCTTGTGTGTTGGAGGTCGCTGAGTAG
TGCGCGAGCAAAATTTAAGCTACAACAAGGCAAGGCTTGACCGACAATTGCATGAAGAATCTGCTTAGGG
TTAGGCGTTTTGCGCTGCTTCGCGATGTACGGGCCAGATATACGCGTT
Features (pLannotate 1.2.2; 24 found; start..end, strand, type, name):
      1..380     +  enhancer       CMV enhancer: human cytomegalovirus immediate early enhancer
    381..584     +  promoter       CMV promoter: human cytomegalovirus (CMV) immediate early promoter
    580..613     +  LTR            5' LTR (truncated) (fragment): truncated 5' long terminal repeat (LTR) from HIV-1
    629..647     +  promoter       T7 promoter: promoter for bacteriophage T7 RNA polymerase
    667..687     +  CDS            FLAG (fragment): FLAG® epitope tag, followed by an enterokinase cleavage site
    710..727     +  protein_bind   attB1 (fragment): mutant version of attB; core recombination site for the Gateway® BP reaction BP Clonase™
    733..1674    +  CDS            SFRP1: SFRP1_HUMAN - Also known as FRP, FRP1, SARP2. Experimental evidence at protein level: Swiss-Prot protein existence level 1. Soluble frizzled-related proteins (sFRPS) function as modulators of Wnt signaling through direct interaction with Wnts. They have a role in regulating cell growth and differentiation in specific cell types. SFRP1 decreases intracellular beta-catenin levels (By similarity). Has antiproliferative effects on vascular cells, in vitro and in vivo, and can induce, in vivo, an angiogenic response. In vascular cell cycle, delays the G1 phase and entry into the S phase (By similar
   1677..1700    -  protein_bind   attB2: mutant version of attB; recombination site for the Gateway® BP reaction BP Clonase™
   1719..1737    -  promoter       SP6 promoter: promoter for bacteriophage SP6 RNA polymerase
   1763..1987    +  polyA_signal   bGH poly(A) signal: bovine growth hormone polyadenylation signal
   1991..2012    +  promoter       SV40 promoter (fragment): SV40 enhancer and early promoter
   2033..2461    +  rep_origin     f1 ori (sequence partly withheld): f1 bacteriophage origin of replication; arrow indicates direction of (+) strand synthesis
   2475..2804    +  promoter       SV40 promoter: SV40 enhancer and early promoter
   2871..3662    +  CDS            neo: KKA2_KLEPN - Also known as kan, nptII. Experimental evidence at protein level: Swiss-Prot protein existence level 1. Resistance to kanamycin, neomycin, paromomycin, ribostamycin, butirosin and gentamicin B. From Klebsiella pneumoniae.
   3686..3844    +  CDS            ble (fragment): BLE_KLEPN - Experimental evidence at protein level: Swiss-Prot protein existence level 1. Binding protein with a strong affinity to the bleomycin family of antibiotics. Binds to CL990; an antimitotic-antibiotic compound. From Klebsiella pneumoniae.
   3839..3960    +  polyA_signal   SV40 poly(A) signal: SV40 polyadenylation signal
   4033..4049    -  protein_bind   lac operator: The lac repressor binds to the lac operator to inhibit transcription in E. coli. This inhibition can be relieved by adding lactose or isopropyl-β-D-thiogalactopyranoside (IPTG). lac repressor encoded by lacI
   4057..4087    -  promoter       lac promoter: promoter for the E. coli lac operon
   4102..4123    -  protein_bind   CAP binding site: CAP binding activates transcription in the presence of cAMP. E. coli catabolite activator protein
   4136..4228    -  CDS            lacI (fragment): lac repressor; lacI; The lac repressor binds to the lac operator to inhibit transcription in E. coli. This inhibition can be relieved by adding lactose or isopropyl-β-D-thiogalactopyranoside (IPTG).
   4411..4999    -  rep_origin     ori: high-copy-number ColE1/pMB1/pBR322/pUC origin of replication
   5170..6030    -  CDS            AmpR: β-lactamase; bla; confers resistance to ampicillin, carbenicillin, and related antibiotics
   6031..6135    -  promoter       AmpR promoter: bla
   6194..6246    -  misc_feature   bom (fragment): basis of mobility region from pBR322
