[The description below was written by a language model from this plasmid's Addgene catalogue record and pLannotate feature annotations shown in this document.]
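Description:
pSCM167-Flag-hSFRP1 is a 6.4 kb mammalian expression plasmid built on pSCM167, a customized backbone from the depositing lab, and carries the human secreted frizzled related protein 1 (SFRP1) coding sequence. It is propagated in E. coli as a high-copy plasmid through a ColE1/pUC-type origin and selected with ampicillin via the β-lactamase gene. An f1 origin is also present, which in principle allows single-stranded DNA production. A separate cassette consisting of the SV40 enhancer/early promoter, the neo (nptII) gene and an SV40 polyadenylation signal provides a marker of the type used for G418 selection of stably transfected mammalian cells. The short ble, lacI, HIV-1 LTR and bom fragments picked up by the annotation appear to be backbone remnants rather than functional elements.

The expression unit is driven by the human CMV immediate early enhancer and promoter and terminated by the bovine growth hormone polyadenylation signal. Downstream of the promoter lie a T7 promoter, a FLAG epitope sequence, an attB1 site, the SFRP1 open reading frame and an attB2 site, with an SP6 promoter facing inward from the 3′ side. The flanking attB sites reflect the Gateway recombination used to insert the gene, and the arrangement places the FLAG tag at the N terminus of SFRP1, joined through the attB1-encoded linker. The phage promoters could serve for in vitro transcription or as sequencing primer sites.

SFRP1 is a soluble modulator of Wnt signaling that binds Wnt ligands directly. The stated purpose of the construct is expression of SFRP1 protein in mammalian cells, where the FLAG epitope allows detection or affinity capture of the tagged protein.
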