Addgene plasmid #189538: pSCM167-Flag-hSFRP1
Purpose: Protein expression of SFRP1 in mammalian cells.
Depositing lab: Haian Fu. Depositing organization: Emory University.
Backbone
  Vector backbone: pSCM167 (Fu lab)
  Backbone manufacturer: Customized backbone from Fu lab
  Vector type: Mammalian Expression
Growth in bacteria
  Bacterial resistance: Ampicillin, 100 μg/mL
  Growth temperature: 37°C
  Growth strain: DH5alpha
  Copy number: High Copy
Gene/Insert
  Gene/Insert name: secreted frizzled related protein 1 (alt name: SFRP1; FRP; FRP1; FrzA; FRP-1; SARP2)
  Species: H. sapiens (human)
  Entrez Gene: SFRP1 (a.k.a. FRP, FRP-1, FRP1, FrzA, SARP2)
  Tag / fusion protein: Flag (N terminal on insert)
  Cloning method: Gateway Cloning
Terms and licenses: Academic/Nonprofit Terms; Industry Terms: Not Available to Industry
How to cite: pSCM167-Flag-hSFRP1 was a gift from Haian Fu (Addgene plasmid # 189538 ; http://n2t.net/addgene:189538 ; RRID:Addgene_189538)
